>Addgene plasmid #32568 | punc-119cbr | depositor full sequence | sequence record 37592 | punc-119cbr sequence 3498 bps
GGATCCCCCGGGGCACTTTTCGGGGAAATGTGCGCGGAACCCCTATTTGTTTATTTTTCTAACTCGAGGT
CGACTAGCCCGGGCCTAGTTCTAGACATTCTCTAATGAAAAAATCTTTCAGTTGAAATTGAAAATGAGTT
AAAGTTGGAGTTTTTATTGAAAACAGATTTCCGTGTGATTAGTGTTTTTAGCGAGTGTGACAGGACAGCG
AAAAAATATAGAAACAAGGGGGGAACTGAAAAGCTTAGGAATGCATTGAACATGAGAAGGGGAAGGGGAA
GGAACAAACTAGACAGGAATTATTGGAATTTAATCACATTTGGAGTTTTTTTTCTATTCGACAGAATAAT
TATCCAGAACATTTTTGTATTAAATATTTATGCATCATATGAGTAGTCGGCTTTGTTGTGCATGACGAGT
TTGTTATCGACGAAATAGAAGCTGTCAGAACGAGTCTCGTTTGGATTGTTGATCATGTCGTCCACTGAAA
AAGAGATTAGTCTTTTGAATTGTACTTTTTAGAATAATGACTCACTGAGTTGTTGAGAGAGTTGAGGGAA
CTCATAGATATGTTCACAGTTGTTTCGTGAATTCGGAATACAGAATCCGAATTCAAAGTCAAAACACTTC
AGAAGGCGATCTTTGAAGAAGTGACGTTCGATCATTCGGAAATGATGGATTGGGATGTCTCCTACTTTGA
ATTCCACAGTTGCTCCGACCGTTTTGAGTTTCAAAAAGTTTGGAGCAAATCTATAACGCACGTATCTTGC
CGACTCCTGTGGCGACTCATCATTCTCCTGATCGTTCTCCGGTTTGGCGATCTCGAAAAGCACTTGCTCA
GTGTCCAGATCACGGATTTGGAACTTGGTGAACTCGATGTTATAGATGTTCGCAGATGGGGAGCATAAGA
ATCCTAAATTTATGTTTTAAACTGAAATCCAAAGGGAGCAAGATACCTTGAGTGATTCCCGGAAGTGCTA
AAACGTCGTTCGGAGTGATTTGAGCTTTCTTCGCAAGCTCCGATTCCGTTGTGATTCCTTGTTCGGTGCT
TGGTGGTGGCCGTGGCATCTGGAAATATGGAAAAGTTCAACAAAAAGAAAAGAGAAAAGAATGAAATCGG
ATATCAAGAGTTAGTTGAGCGGTTTCTCTAGTTTTCTGAGTCTCACCTGCGACGGGAAGGTCGCCGAGCC
GGGTGGAATCGATCGTTGTTGCTCGGCTTTCATATCGGTTTGGTTGGAAGCGGCTGAAAACGGAAAGAAG
TGGAAGAAGGAAAAGAGTGTGGTGTGACAGGAAAATGGTAATTAGAGGGTGCCAAATAACCAGCTATATT
TTGTTTTTTTTTGAAAACATTTTTAAAAAGAAAAATACGATAATGATATCAGATGGATTTCCGGAAAACT
GGTATGAAAAATTTCAACCTTTTTGAGTACATGTAATCAAAATACACTTTGTAAATTATCATTTTTATTG
AAACTCCACCATTTTTCTATTTATAACGCTAATAATTTGAAAAAGAAACCTGTTGCGAACCGCGGGGTGA
ATCCCAAAAACGAATGCGTTTTGGTGGAGTGATTGATTCGAATCGAAGAAGAAAAAGAAGAAGACGTGGA
ATAGAGAGCTCACTCTTAACCGAGCAGCACACACCGACAGAAAAAAAAATGAAATGAATGAGGGTCTTCT
TCTTCTTCTTCTTCGAATGATTGACAGAAATGGGAAAAAGAGGAAGATTGAGAAGGGAAAAAGGAAGGAG
AAAAGAAGCAGAAGAAGACGTCAGAGAGGAGAGGAACGAGCGGAAAAGCAGCGGGCGCAAGTCATAGAAG
TAGCAGAGCTGGGGAGAAGAAGACACTATCCAAGAAAGGAATGACGAGAGAGTATGCAAAGGGGTATAGG
GTGCAGACAGAATAGGAACAGAATAACAGATGATGAGCCAAGAAGAGTTGAAAAGGGCGATGAATTTGTC
ATGTAACTTAATTTGGGTCAATTTGAGCATGATGAATTGAAATCATCCCTTGTTGGGAGTTAATAACCGG
TTTGTTATCAGAAACCCTGTAATAGAAGGGCGCCCTAACTTTGAGCCAATTCATCCCGGTTTCTGTCAAA
TATATCAAAAAGTGGTCAACTGACAAATTGTTTTTGATATTATAATAAACATTTTATCCGTTAACAATTT
TCGAATACTTTTTACAAGGACTTGGATAAATTGGCTCAAAGCTGCAGCCCGATCCACTAGTTCTAGAATT
GTGTCTCAAAATCTCTGATGTTACATTGCACAAGATAAAAATATATCATCATGAACAATAAAACTGTCTG
CTTACATAAACAGTAATACAAGGGGTGTTATGAGCCATATTCAACGGGAAACGTCTTGCTCGAGGCCGCG
ATTAAATTCCAACATGGATGCTGATTTATATGGGTATAAATGGGCTCGCGATAATGTCGGGCAATCAGGT
GCGACAATCTATCGATTGTATGGGAAGCCCGATGCGCCAGAGTTGTTTCTGAAACATGGCAAAGGTAGCG
TTGCCAATGATGTTACAGATGAGATGGTCAGACTAAACTGGCTGACGGAATTTATGCCTCTTCCGACCAT
CAAGCATTTTATCCGTACTCCTGATGATGCATGGTTACTCACCACTGCGATCCCCGGAAAAACAGCATTC
CAGGTATTAGAAGAATATCCTGATTCAGGTGAAAATATTGTTGATGCGCTGGCAGTGTTCCTGCGCCGGT
TGCATTCGATTCCTGTTTGTAATTGTCCTTTTAACAGCGATCGCGTATTTCGTCTCGCTCAGGCGCAATC
ACGAATGAATAACGGTTTGGTTGATGCGAGTGATTTTGATGACGAGCGTAATGGCTGGCCTGTTGAACAA
GTCTGGAAAGAAATGCATAAACTTTTGCCATTCTCACCGGATTCAGTCGTCACTCATGGTGATTTCTCAC
TTGATAACCTTATTTTTGACGAGGGGAAATTAATAGGTTGTATTGATGTTGGACGAGTCGGAATCGCAGA
CCGATACCAGGATCTTGCCATCCTATGGAACTGCCTCGGTGAGTTTTCTCCTTCATTACAGAAACGGCTT
TTTCAAAAATATGGTATTGATAATCCTGATATGAATAAATTGCAGTTTCATTTGATGCTCGATGAGTTTT
TCTAATCTAGAGATCGCTGAGATAGGTGCCTCACTGATTAAGCATTGGTAACTGTCAGACCCCCGGGGGA
TCCGAAGATCAGCAGTTCAACCTGTTGATAGTACGTACTAAGCTCTCATGTTTCACGTACTAAGCTCTCA
TGTTTAACGTACTAAGCTCTCATGTTTAACGAACTAAACCCTCATGGCTAACGTACTAAGCTCTCATGGC
TAACGTACTAAGCTCTCATGGCTAACGTACTAAGCTCTCATGTTTGAACAATAAAATTAATATAAATCAG
CAACTTAAATAGCCTCTAAGGTTTTAAGTTTTATAAGAAAAAAAAGAATATATAAGGCTTTTAAAGCT
Features (pLannotate 1.2.2; 7 found; start..end, strand, type, name):
     33..62      +  promoter       AmpR promoter (fragment): bla
    381..1223    -  CDS            unc-119: UN119_CAEEL - Experimental evidence at protein level: Swiss-Prot protein existence level 1. Myristoyl-binding protein that acts as a cargo adapter: specifically binds the myristoyl moiety of a subset of N-terminally myristoylated proteins and is required for their localization. Plays a key role in ciliary membrane localization of proteins. Required for the establishment or function of the nervous system. From Caenorhabditis elegans.
   1334..1351    +  misc_feature   P element 5' end (fragment): No description available
   2221..2237    -  misc_feature   MCS (fragment): pBluescript multiple cloning site
   2340..3155    +  CDS            KanR: aminoglycoside phosphotransferase; aph(3')-Ia; confers resistance to kanamycin in bacteria or G418 (Geneticin®) in eukaryotes
   3161..3200    +  CDS            bla(M) (fragment): β-lactamase lacking the signal sequence; bla(M); allows cytosolic expression of β-lactamase
   3219..3498    +  rep_origin     R6K γ ori (fragment): γ replication origin from E. coli plasmid R6K; requires the R6K initiator protein pi for replication
