[The description below was written by a language model from this plasmid's Addgene catalogue record and pLannotate feature annotations shown in this document.]
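Description:
punc-119cbr is a compact worm expression/selection plasmid of about 3.5 kb, built on the minimal punc-119c backbone and intended for generating and identifying transgenic Caenorhabditis elegans. It is propagated in E. coli under kanamycin selection (an aph(3')-Ia KanR cassette) and replicates from the R6K γ origin. This origin depends on the pi initiator protein supplied in trans, which explains why the plasmid is grown in a pir-expressing host strain, where it is maintained at high copy. The short AmpR promoter and β-lactamase fragments in the annotation appear to be backbone remnants rather than a functional ampicillin marker, and the small "P element" hit is most likely an incidental match.

The payload is an approximately 2.2 kb genomic fragment of the C. briggsae unc-119 gene, amplified from pCFJ151 and cloned between PstI and SalI sites, both of which were retained. According to the depositor, it replaces the C. elegans unc-119 promoter and cDNA found in the parent punc-119c. The feature table labels the coding region by homology to the C. elegans UNC-119 protein, but the catalogue entry identifies the insert as the C. briggsae orthologue. No separate promoter is annotated, so expression presumably relies on regulatory sequence within the genomic fragment. UNC-119 is a myristoyl-binding cargo adapter needed for normal nervous system function, and rescue of the mutant phenotype in unc-119 worms is a widely used transformation marker. The plasmid thus serves as a small rescue marker for selecting transgenic animals, and the associated publication presents it among improved vectors for this purpose.
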