Addgene plasmid #32568: punc-119cbr
Depositing lab: Al Fisher. Depositing organization: University of Pittsburgh (University, School of Medicine, and Cancer Institute). Publication: Improved vectors for selection of transgenic Caenorhabditis elegans. Ferguson AA, Cai L, Kashyap L, Fisher AL. Methods Mol Biol. 2013;940:87-102. doi: 10.1007/978-1-62703-110-3_8. PubMed 23104336.
Backbone
  Vector backbone: punc-119c
  Backbone size w/o insert (bp): 1413
  Vector type: Worm Expression
  Selectable markers: unc-119 (C. briggsae)
Growth in bacteria
  Bacterial resistance: Kanamycin, 50 μg/mL
  Growth temperature: 37°C
  Growth strain: Pir1
  Copy number: High Copy
Gene/Insert
  Gene/Insert name: unc-119 (alt name: Cbr-unc-119)
  Species: C. briggsae
  Insert size (bp): 2155
  GenBank ID: U45326.1
  Cloning method: Restriction Enzyme; 5′ cloning site PstI (not destroyed); 3′ cloning site SalI (not destroyed)
  Sequencing primers: 5′ GTAACATCAGAGATTTTGAGACAC
Resource information
  A portion of this plasmid was derived from a plasmid made by: C. briggsae unc-119 gene was PCR amplified from pCFJ151.
Terms and licenses: Academic/Nonprofit Terms; Industry Terms: Not Available to Industry
Depositor comments: Plasmid is similar to punc-119c but has C. briggsae unc-119 genomic DNA in place of C. elegans unc-119 promoter and cDNA.
How to cite: punc-119cbr was a gift from Al Fisher (Addgene plasmid # 32568 ; http://n2t.net/addgene:32568 ; RRID:Addgene_32568)
