>Addgene plasmid #32568 | punc-119cbr | addgene partial sequence | sequence record 39057 | pBluescriptSK
ATTCGAAAATTGTTAACGGATAAAATGTTTATTATAATATCAAAAACAATTTGTCAGTTGACCACTTTTT
GATATATTTGACAGAAACCGGGATGAATTGGCTCAAAGTTAGGGCGCCCTTCTATTACAGGGTTTCTGAT
AACAAACCGGTTATTAACTCCCAACAAGGGATGATTTCAATTCATCATGCTCAAATTGACCCAAATTAAG
TTACATGACAAATTCATCGCCCTTTTCAACTCTTCTTGGCTCATCATCTGTTATTCTGTTCCTATTCTGT
CTGCACCCTATACCCCTTTGCATACTCTCTCGTCATTCCTTTCTTGGATAGTGTCTTCTTCTCCCCAGCT
CTGCTACTTCTATGACTTGCGCCCGCTGCTTTTCCGCTCGTTCCTCTCCTCTCTGACGTCTTCTTCTGCT
TCTTTTCTCCTTCCTTTTTCCCTTCTCAATCTTCCTCTTTTTCCCATTTCTGTCAATCATTCGAAGAAGA
AGAAGAAGAAGACCCTCATTCATTTCATTTTTTTTTCTGTCGGTGTGTGCTGCTCGGTTAAGAGTGAGCT
CTCTATTCCA
